>Addgene plasmid #87761 | pCZGY2851 | addgene full sequence | sequence record 174817 | Addgene NGS Result
TCCCATTCGCCATTCAGGCTGCGCAACTGTTGGGAAGGGCGATCGGTGCGGGCCTCTTCGCTATTACGCC
AGCTGGCGAAAGGGGGATGTGCTGCAAGGCGATTAAGTTGGGTAACGCCAGGGTTTTCCCAGTCACGACG
TTGTAAAACGACGGCCAGTGAGCGCGCGTAATACGACTCACTATAGGGCGAATTGGGTACCGCTTTTGGT
TTTCACAATTTTCTGGTTTTTGGGATTTTTGCGGGAATTTTGAGAGGAGAAAGTTGGGAGAGAAGATATT
GGAATGGTCCCCGGGGAGCTGTACATTTATACACCAAGGCAATCTTCGTAAAAAATAACAATAGAGTCAT
CCCTCAGAACAGAAAAGAAACCCGCCCGGGGGCTCAAATACACATGTCATTTTTCTTTTTTCGCCTGATT
TTTAGCCTAAATTAGTGTTTAGCAATTTTTTAAGGTAACTCGGTGGAGTCATTTGAACTTTTTAAACTAA
AATTTCAGAAAAAATTCTTTTTTTTTGTCAAAAAATAATTTTCCCGCCGGAATTTTTCAAAAAAATAATT
TTTATTTTATTTTTCAAGTTCCTTGTTTCCTCTTTATTTTTTTATTTTGCCCCCAAAAGTTTTACACTAA
AATATTTAATTTTCAGGTAATTCATCGAAAGTCTTTCTATTTTCCGCATCTCTTGTTCAAAAGCTTGCAT
GCCTGCAGGTCGACTCTAGAGGATCCCCGGGATTGGCCAAAGGACCCAAAGGTATGTTTCGAATGATACT
AACATAACATAGAACATTTTCAGGAGGACCCTTGGAGGGTACCGGTAGAAAAAAAGCTTGATATCACAAG
TTTGTACAAAAAAGCAGGCTCCGAATTCGCCCTTCGGATCCAGATCTATGCACGGGCTCCAGGATGACCC
GGACCTTCAGGCCCTTCTGAAGGGCAGCCAGCTTCTGAAGGTGAAGTCCAGCTCGTGGCGTAGGGAACGC
TTCTACAAGCTACAGGAGGACTGCAAGACCATCTGGCAGGAATCTCGAAAGGTCATGAGGTCCCCGGAGT
CGCAGCTGTTCTCCATCGAGGACATTCAGGAGGTACGGATGGGACACCGCACAGAAGGCCTGGAGAAGTT
TGCCCGAGACATCCCCGAGGATCGATGCTTCTCCATTGTCTTCAAGGACCAGCGCAACACCCTAGACCTC
ATTGCCCCATCACCAGCTGACGCTCAGCACTGGGTGCAGGGCCTGCGCAAGATCATCCACCACTCCGGCT
CCATGGACCAGCGGCAGAAGACTAGTGAGAAAAGTTTCGTGATAACTGATCCACGGCTGCCAGACAATCC
CATCATCTTCGCATCCGATGGCTTCCTGGAGCTGACCGAGTATTCCAGAGAGGAGATCCTGGGCCGCAAT
GGCCGCTTTCTGCAGGGACCAGAGACAGACCAGGCCACAGTGCAGAAGATTCGCGATGCCATTAGAGATC
AGCGCGAGATTACCGTGCAGCTGATAAACTACACAAAAAGCGGGAAGAAATTCTGGAACCTCCTGCACCT
CCAGCCCATGAGGGACCAGAAGGGTGAGCTCCAGTATTTCATCGGAGTGCTGCTGGATGGATGACAAGGG
CGAATTCGACCCAGCTTTCTTGTACAAAGTGGTGATATCGAATTCCTGCAGCCCGGGGGATCCACTAGTT
CTAGAGCGGCCGCCACCGCGGCCGCTGTCATCAGATCGCCATCTCGCGCCCGTGCCTCTGACTTCTAAGT
CCAATTACTCTTCAACATCCCTACATGCTCTTTCTCCCTGTGCTCCCACCCCCTATTTTTGTTATTATCA
AAAAACTTCTCTTAATTTCTTTGTTTTTTAGCTTCTTTTAAGTCACCTCTAACAATGAAATTGTGTAGAT
TCAAAAATAGAATTAATTCGTAATAAAAAGTCGAAAAAAATTGTGCTCCCTCCCCCCATTAATAATAATT
CTATCCCAAAATCTACACAATGTTCTGTGTACACTTCTTATGTTTTTTACTTCTGATAAATTTTTTTGAA
ACATCATAGAAAAAACCGCACACAAAATACCTTATCATATGTTACGTTTCAGTTTATGACCGCAATTTTT
ATTTCTTCGCACGTCTGGGCCTCTCATGACGTCAAATCATGCTCATCGTGAAAAAGTTTTGGAGTATTTT
TGGAATTTTTCAATCAAGTGAAAGTTTATGAAATTAATTTTCCTGCTTTTGCTTTTTGGGGTTTCCCCTA
TTGTTTGTCAAGATTTCGAGGACGGCGTTTTTCTTGCTAAAATCACAAGTATTGATGAGCACGATGCAAG
AAAGATCGGAAGAAGGTTTGGGTTTGAGGCTCAGTGGAAGGTGAGTAGAAGTTGATAATTTGAAAGTGGA
GTAGTGTCTATGGGGTTTTTGCCGAGCTCCAGCTTTTGTTCCCTTTAGTGAGGGTTAATTGCGCGCTTGG
CGTAATCATGGTCATAGCTGTTTCCTGTGTGAAATTGTTATCCGCTCACAATTCCACACAACATACGAGC
CGGAAGCATAAAGTGTAAAGCCTGGGGTGCCTAATGAGTGAGCTAACTCACATTAATTGCGTTGCGCTCA
CTGCCCGCTTTCCAGTCGGGAAACCTGTCGTGCCAGCTGCATTAATGAATCGGCCAACGCGCGGGGAGAG
GCGGTTTGCGTATTGGGCGCTCTTCCGCTTCCTCGCTCACTGACTCGCTGCGCTCGGTCGTTCGGCTGCG
GCGAGCGGTATCAGCTCACTCAAAGGCGGTAATACGGTTATCCACAGAATCAGGGGATAACGCAGGAAAG
AACATGTGAGCAAAAGGCCAGCAAAAGGCCAGGAACCGTAAAAAGGCCGCGTTGCTGGCGTTTTTCCATA
GGCTCCGCCCCCCTGACGAGCATCACAAAAATCGACGCTCAAGTCAGAGGTGGCGAAACCCGACAGGACT
ATAAAGATACCAGGCGTTTCCCCCTGGAAGCTCCCTCGTGCGCTCTCCTGTTCCGACCCTGCCGCTTACC
GGATACCTGTCCGCCTTTCTCCCTTCGGGAAGCGTGGCGCTTTCTCATAGCTCACGCTGTAGGTATCTCA
GTTCGGTGTAGGTCGTTCGCTCCAAGCTGGGCTGTGTGCACGAACCCCCCGTTCAGCCCGACCGCTGCGC
CTTATCCGGTAACTATCGTCTTGAGTCCAACCCGGTAAGACACGACTTATCGCCACTGGCAGCAGCCACT
GGTAACAGGATTAGCAGAGCGAGGTATGTAGGCGGTGCTACAGAGTTCTTGAAGTGGTGGCCTAACTACG
GCTACACTAGAAGAACAGTATTTGGTATCTGCGCTCTGCTGAAGCCAGTTACCTTCGGAAAAAGAGTTGG
TAGCTCTTGATCCGGCAAACAAACCACCGCTGGTAGCGGTGGTTTTTTTGTTTGCAAGCAGCAGATTACG
CGCAGAAAAAAAGGATCTCAAGAAGATCCTTTGATCTTTTCTACGGGGTCTGACGCTCAGTGGAACGAAA
ACTCACGTTAAGGGATTTTGGTCATGAGATTATCAAAAAGGATCTTCACCTAGATCCTTTTAAATTAAAA
ATGAAGTTTTAAATCAATCTAAAGTATATATGAGTAAACTTGGTCTGACAGTTACCAATGCTTAATCAGT
GAGGCACCTATCTCAGCGATCTGTCTATTTCGTTCATCCATAGTTGCCTGACTCCCCGTCGTGTAGATAA
CTACGATACGGGAGGGCTTACCATCTGGCCCCAGTGCTGCAATGATACCGCGAGACCCACGCTCACCGGC
TCCAGATTTATCAGCAATAAACCAGCCAGCCGGAAGGGCCGAGCGCAGAAGTGGTCCTGCAACTTTATCC
GCCTCCATCCAGTCTATTAATTGTTGCCGGGAAGCTAGAGTAAGTAGTTCGCCAGTTAATAGTTTGCGCA
ACGTTGTTGCCATTGCTACAGGCATCGTGGTGTCACGCTCGTCGTTTGGTATGGCTTCATTCAGCTCCGG
TTCCCAACGATCAAGGCGAGTTACATGATCCCCCATGTTGTGCAAAAAAGCGGTTAGCTCCTTCGGTCCT
CCGATCGTTGTCAGAAGTAAGTTGGCCGCAGTGTTATCACTCATGGTTATGGCAGCACTGCATAATTCTC
TTACTGTCATGCCATCCGTAAGATGCTTTTCTGTGACTGGTGAGTACTCAACCAAGTCATTCTGAGAATA
GTGTATGCGGCGACCGAGTTGCTCTTGCCCGGCGTCAATACGGGATAATACCGCGCCACATAGCAGAACT
TTAAAAGTGCTCATCATTGGAAAACGTTCTTCGGGGCGAAAACTCTCAAGGATCTTACCGCTGTTGAGAT
CCAGTTCGATGTAACCCACTCGTGCACCCAACTGATCTTCAGCATCTTTTACTTTCACCAGCGTTTCTGG
GTGAGCAAAAACAGGAAGGCAAAATGCCGCAAAAAAGGGAATAAGGGCGACACGGAAATGTTGAATACTC
ATACTCTTCCTTTTTCAATATTATTGAAGCATTTATCAGGGTTATTGTCTCATGAGCGGATACATATTTG
AATGTATTTAGAAAAATAAACAAATAGGGGTTCCGCGCACATTTCCCCGAAAAGTGCCACCTAAATTGTA
AGCGTTAATATTTTGTTAAAATTCGCGTTAAATTTTTGTTAAATCAGCTCATTTTTTAACCAATAGGCCG
AAATCGGCAAAATCCCTTATAAATCAAAAGAATAGACCGAGATAGGGT
[37 nt withheld, positions 4739-4775]
AAAGAACGTGGACTCCAACGTCAAAGG
[49 nt withheld, positions 4803-4851]
T
[91 nt withheld, positions 4853-4943]
G
[123 nt withheld, positions 4945-5067]
Features (pLannotate 1.2.2; 19 found; start..end, strand, type, name):
      6..161     -  CDS            lacZα (fragment): LacZα fragment of β-galactosidase; lacZ fragment
    169..187     +  promoter       T7 promoter: promoter for bacteriophage T7 RNA polymerase
    505..526     +  terminator     tbb-2 terminator (fragment): tbb-2; transcription terminator for the C. elegans tubulin beta-2 gene
    691..731     -  misc_feature   MCS (fragment): pUC18/19 multiple cloning site
    836..860     +  protein_bind   attB1: mutant version of attB; recombination site for the Gateway® BP reaction BP Clonase™
    885..1280    +  CDS            Plcd1 (fragment): PLCD1_RAT - Experimental evidence at protein level: Swiss-Prot protein existence level 1. The production of the second messenger molecules diacylglycerol (DAG) and inositol 1,4,5-trisphosphate (IP3) is mediated by activated phosphatidylinositol-specific phospholipase C enzymes (PubMed:16000311). Essential for trophoblast and placental development (By similarity). Binds phosphatidylinositol 4,5-bisphosphate (By similarity). From Rattus norvegicus (Rat).
   1287..1601    +  CDS            SOPP: SOPP is a basic (constitutively fluorescent) cyan fluorescent protein published in 2015, derived from Arabidopsis thaliana. It requires the cofactor flavin for fluorescence.
   1619..1643    -  protein_bind   attB2: mutant version of attB; recombination site for the Gateway® BP reaction BP Clonase™
   1643..1701    -  misc_feature   MCS (fragment): pBluescript multiple cloning site
   2198..2350    +  CDS            aex-5 (fragment): AEX5_CAEEL - Also known as kpc-3 From Caenorhabditis elegans.
   2422..2440    -  promoter       T3 promoter: promoter for bacteriophage T3 RNA polymerase
   2485..2501    -  protein_bind   lac operator: The lac repressor binds to the lac operator to inhibit transcription in E. coli. This inhibition can be relieved by adding lactose or isopropyl-β-D-thiogalactopyranoside (IPTG). lac repressor encoded by lacI
   2509..2539    -  promoter       lac promoter: promoter for the E. coli lac operon
   2554..2575    -  protein_bind   CAP binding site: CAP binding activates transcription in the presence of cAMP. E. coli catabolite activator protein
   2588..2680    -  CDS            lacI (fragment): lac repressor; lacI; The lac repressor binds to the lac operator to inhibit transcription in E. coli. This inhibition can be relieved by adding lactose or isopropyl-β-D-thiogalactopyranoside (IPTG).
   2863..3451    -  rep_origin     ori: high-copy-number ColE1/pMB1/pBR322/pUC origin of replication
   3622..4482    -  CDS            AmpR: β-lactamase; bla; confers resistance to ampicillin, carbenicillin, and related antibiotics
   4483..4587    -  promoter       AmpR promoter: bla
   4640..1       -  rep_origin     f1 ori (across the origin) (sequence partly withheld): f1 bacteriophage origin of replication; arrow indicates direction of (+) strand synthesis
