[The description below was written by a language model from this plasmid's Addgene catalogue record and pLannotate feature annotations shown in this document.]
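Description:
pCZGY2851 is a C. elegans expression plasmid produced as a final Gateway LR clone in a pBluescript/pUC-type backbone. It is maintained in E. coli through a high-copy ColE1/pUC origin and selected with ampicillin via the β-lactamase gene. An f1 phage origin and remnants of the lacZα/lac promoter region, flanked by T7 and T3 promoters, are also carried over from the parental cloning vector. The sequenced record is about 5.07 kb, close to the catalogued total size.

The payload is an open reading frame bounded by attB1 and attB2 recombination sites. It fuses the pleckstrin homology (PH) domain of rat phospholipase C delta 1, which binds phosphatidylinositol 4,5-bisphosphate and so directs the fusion to the plasma membrane, to miniSOG carrying the Q103L substitution, a variant also called SOPP. miniSOG is a small flavin-binding protein derived from an Arabidopsis protein. It generates reactive oxygen species when illuminated with blue light, and the record describes the Q103L mutant as an enhanced version. According to the catalogue entry, expression is driven by the unc-17b promoter, which is active in cholinergic motor neurons. The automated annotation does not label this promoter, though unannotated sequence lies upstream of attB1. The annotation also picks up short C. elegans fragments (a tbb-2 terminator fragment and an aex-5 fragment downstream of the cassette), but the record does not explicitly identify the 3′ UTR.

The plasmid is intended for making transgenic worms in which light-triggered, membrane-targeted miniSOG enables efficient optogenetic ablation of cholinergic motor neurons.
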