Addgene plasmid #87761: pCZGY2851
Purpose: Punc-17b-PH::miniSOG(Q103L), expression of enhanced mutant version of membrane targeted PH-miniSOG (Q103L) in cholinergic motor neurons.
Depositing lab: Andrew Chisholm. Depositing organization: University of California, San Diego (UCSD). Publication: Highly efficient optogenetic cell ablation in C. elegans using membrane-targeted miniSOG. Xu S, Chisholm AD. Sci Rep. 2016 Feb 10;6:21271. doi: 10.1038/srep21271. PubMed 26861262.
Backbone
  Vector backbone: Gateway Final LR Clone
  Backbone size w/o insert (bp): 3000
  Total vector size (bp): 5076
  Vector type: Worm Expression
Growth in bacteria
  Bacterial resistance: Ampicillin, 100 μg/mL
  Growth temperature: 37°C
  Growth strain: DH5alpha
  Copy number: Unknown
Gene/Insert
  Gene/Insert name: Punc-17b-PH-miniSOG(Q103L) (alt name: Punc-17b-PH-SOPP)
  Species: C. elegans (nematode), Synthetic
  Insert size (bp): 2000
  Promoter: Punc-17b
  Tag / fusion protein: PH
  Cloning method: Gateway Cloning
  Sequencing primers: 5′ tgtaaaacgacggccagt; 3′ caggaaacagctatgaccatg
Terms and licenses: Academic/Nonprofit Terms; Industry Terms: Not Available to Industry
How to cite: pCZGY2851 was a gift from Andrew Chisholm (Addgene plasmid # 87761 ; http://n2t.net/addgene:87761 ; RRID:Addgene_87761)
